LOCUS       Exported 6902 bp ds-DNA circular SYN 12-MAY-2021
DEFINITION  Expresses an engineered variant of RAD18 (""e18"") that stimulates
            CRISPR mediated HDR..
ACCESSION   .
VERSION     .
KEYWORDS    pcDNA3.1(+)- e18
SOURCE      synthetic DNA construct
  ORGANISM  synthetic DNA construct
REFERENCE   1 (bases 1 to 6902)
  AUTHORS   Nambiar TS, Billon P, Diedenhofen G, Hayward SB, Taglialatela A, Cai
            K, Huang JW, Leuzzi G, Cuella-Martin R, Palacios A, Gupta A, Egli D,
            Ciccia A
  TITLE     Stimulation of CRISPR-mediated homology-directed repair by an
            engineered RAD18 variant.
  JOURNAL   Nat Commun. 2019 Jul 30;10(1):3395. doi: 10.1038/s41467-019-11105-z.
  PUBMED    31363085
REFERENCE   2 (bases 1 to 6902)
  AUTHORS   .
  TITLE     Direct Submission
  JOURNAL   Exported May 12, 2021 from SnapGene Server 1.1.58
            http://www.snapgene.com
FEATURES             Location/Qualifiers
     source          1..6902
                     /organism="synthetic DNA construct"
                     /mol_type="other DNA"
     enhancer        25..404
                     /label=CMV enhancer
                     /note="human cytomegalovirus immediate early enhancer"
     promoter        405..608
                     /label=CMV promoter
                     /note="human cytomegalovirus (CMV) immediate early
                     promoter"
     primer_bind     559..579
                     /label=CMV-F
                     /note="Human CMV immediate early promoter, forward primer"
     primer_bind     653..672
                     /label=T7
                     /note="T7 promoter, forward primer"
     promoter        653..671
                     /label=T7 promoter
                     /note="promoter for bacteriophage T7 RNA polymerase"
     regulatory      725..734
                     /regulatory_class="other"
                     /note="vertebrate consensus sequence for strong initiation
                     of translation (Kozak, 1987)"
     CDS             734..757
                     /codon_start=1
                     /product="FLAG(R) epitope tag, followed by an enterokinase
                     cleavage site"
                     /label=FLAG
                     /translation="DYKDDDDK"
     CDS             770..796
                     /codon_start=1
                     /product="HA (human influenza hemagglutinin) epitope tag"
                     /label=HA
                     /translation="YPYDVPDYA"
     protein_bind    812..836
                     /gene="mutant version of attB"
                     /label=attB1
                     /bound_moiety="BP Clonase(TM)"
                     /note="recombination site for the Gateway(R) BP reaction"
     primer_bind     complement(2283..2300)
                     /label=BGH-rev
                     /note="Bovine growth hormone terminator, reverse primer.
                     Also called BGH reverse"
     polyA_signal    2289..2513
                     /label=bGH poly(A) signal
                     /note="bovine growth hormone polyadenylation signal"
     rep_origin      2559..2987
                     /direction=RIGHT
                     /label=f1 ori
                     /note="f1 bacteriophage origin of replication; arrow
                     indicates direction of (+) strand synthesis"
     primer_bind     complement(2646..2665)
                     /label=F1ori-R
                     /note="F1 origin, reverse primer"
     primer_bind     2856..2877
                     /label=F1ori-F
                     /note="F1 origin, forward primer"
     primer_bind     complement(2996..3016)
                     /label=pBABE 3'
                     /note="SV40 enhancer, reverse primer for pBABE vectors"
     promoter        3001..3330
                     /label=SV40 promoter
                     /note="SV40 enhancer and early promoter"
     rep_origin      3181..3316
                     /label=SV40 ori
                     /note="SV40 origin of replication"
     primer_bind     3243..3262
                     /label=SV40pro-F
                     /note="SV40 promoter/origin, forward primer"
     CDS             3397..4191
                     /codon_start=1
                     /gene="aph(3')-II (or nptII)"
                     /product="aminoglycoside phosphotransferase from Tn5"
                     /label=NeoR/KanR
                     /note="confers resistance to neomycin, kanamycin, and G418
                     (Geneticin(R))"
                     /translation="MIEQDGLHAGSPAAWVERLFGYDWAQQTIGCSDAAVFRLSAQGRP
                     VLFVKTDLSGALNELQDEAARLSWLATTGVPCAAVLDVVTEAGRDWLLLGEVPGQDLLS
                     SHLAPAEKVSIMADAMRRLHTLDPATCPFDHQAKHRIERARTRMEAGLVDQDDLDEEHQ
                     GLAPAELFARLKARMPDGEDLVVTHGDACLPNIMVENGRFSGFIDCGRLGVADRYQDIA
                     LATRDIAEELGGEWADRFLVLYGIAAPDSQRIAFYRLLDEFF"
     primer_bind     complement(3451..3470)
                     /label=Neo-R
                     /note="Neomycin resistance gene, reverse primer"
     primer_bind     4061..4080
                     /label=Neo-F
                     /note="Neomycin resistance gene, forward primer"
     polyA_signal    4365..4486
                     /label=SV40 poly(A) signal
                     /note="SV40 polyadenylation signal"
     primer_bind     complement(4402..4421)
                     /label=SV40pA-R
                     /note="SV40 polyA, reverse primer"
     primer_bind     4456..4475
                     /label=EBV-rev
                     /note="SV40 polyA terminator, reverse primer"
     primer_bind     complement(4535..4551)
                     /label=M13 rev
                     /note="common sequencing primer, one of multiple similar
                     variants"
     primer_bind     complement(4535..4551)
                     /label=M13 Reverse
                     /note="In lacZ gene. Also called M13-rev"
     primer_bind     complement(4548..4570)
                     /label=M13/pUC Reverse
                     /note="In lacZ gene"
     protein_bind    4559..4575
                     /label=lac operator
                     /bound_moiety="lac repressor encoded by lacI"
                     /note="The lac repressor binds to the lac operator to
                     inhibit transcription in E. coli. This inhibition can be
                     relieved by adding lactose or
                     isopropyl-beta-D-thiogalactopyranoside (IPTG)."
     promoter        complement(4583..4613)
                     /label=lac promoter
                     /note="promoter for the E. coli lac operon"
     protein_bind    4628..4649
                     /label=CAP binding site
                     /bound_moiety="E. coli catabolite activator protein"
                     /note="CAP binding activates transcription in the presence
                     of cAMP."
     primer_bind     complement(4766..4783)
                     /label=L4440
                     /note="L4440 vector, forward primer"
     rep_origin      complement(4937..5525)
                     /direction=LEFT
                     /label=ori
                     /note="high-copy-number ColE1/pMB1/pBR322/pUC origin of
                     replication"
     primer_bind     complement(5017..5036)
                     /label=pBR322ori-F
                     /note="pBR322 origin, forward primer"
     CDS             complement(5696..6556)
                     /codon_start=1
                     /gene="bla"
                     /product="beta-lactamase"
                     /label=AmpR
                     /note="confers resistance to ampicillin, carbenicillin, and
                     related antibiotics"
                     /translation="MSIQHFRVALIPFFAAFCLPVFAHPETLVKVKDAEDQLGARVGYI
                     ELDLNSGKILESFRPEERFPMMSTFKVLLCGAVLSRIDAGQEQLGRRIHYSQNDLVEYS
                     PVTEKHLTDGMTVRELCSAAITMSDNTAANLLLTTIGGPKELTAFLHNMGDHVTRLDRW
                     EPELNEAIPNDERDTTMPVAMATTLRKLLTGELLTLASRQQLIDWMEADKVAGPLLRSA
                     LPAGWFIADKSGAGERGSRGIIAALGPDGKPSRIVVIYTTGSQATMDERNRQIAEIGAS
                     LIKHW"
     primer_bind     6319..6338
                     /label=Amp-R
                     /note="Ampicillin resistance gene, reverse primer"
     promoter        complement(6557..6661)
                     /gene="bla"
                     /label=AmpR promoter
     primer_bind     complement(6736..6755)
                     /label=pRS-marker
                     /note="pRS vectors, use to sequence yeast selectable
                     marker"
ORIGIN
        1 atgtacgggc cagatatacg cgttgacatt gattattgac tagttattaa tagtaatcaa
       61 ttacggggtc attagttcat agcccatata tggagttccg cgttacataa cttacggtaa
      121 atggcccgcc tggctgaccg cccaacgacc cccgcccatt gacgtcaata atgacgtatg
      181 ttcccatagt aacgccaata gggactttcc attgacgtca atgggtggag tatttacggt
      241 aaactgccca cttggcagta catcaagtgt atcatatgcc aagtacgccc cctattgacg
      301 tcaatgacgg taaatggccc gcctggcatt atgcccagta catgacctta tgggactttc
      361 ctacttggca gtacatctac gtattagtca tcgctattac catggtgatg cggttttggc
      421 agtacatcaa tgggcgtgga tagcggtttg actcacgggg atttccaagt ctccacccca
      481 ttgacgtcaa tgggagtttg ttttggcacc aaaatcaacg ggactttcca aaatgtcgta
      541 acaactccgc cccattgacg caaatgggcg gtaggcgtgt acggtgggag gtctatataa
      601 gcagagctct ctggctaact agagaaccca ctgcttactg gcttatcgaa attaatacga
      661 ctcactatag ggagacccaa gctggctagc gtttaaactt aagcttggta ccgagctcgg
      721 atccgccacc atggactaca aggatgacga tgacaagctc gatggaggat acccatacga
      781 tgttccagat tacgctgctc gaggttatca aacaagtttg tacaaaaaag ttggcaggta
      841 ctccctggcc gagtctcggt ggcctccggg cctggcagtc atgaagacaa tagatgattt
      901 gctgcggtgt ggaatttgct tcgagtattt caacattgca atgataatac ctcagtgttc
      961 acataactac tgctctctct gtataagaaa atttctgtcc tataaaactc agtgtccaac
     1021 ttgctgtgtg actgtcacag agccggatct gaaaaataac cgcatattag atgaactggt
     1081 aaaaagcttg aattttgcac ggaatcatct gctgcagttt gctttagagt caccagccaa
     1141 atctcctgct tcttcctctt caaagaatct tgctgtcaaa gtatatactc ctgtagcctc
     1201 cagacagtct ttaaagcagg ggagcaggtt aatggataat ttcttgatca gagaaatgag
     1261 tggttctaca tcagagttgt tgataaaaga aaataaaagc aaattcagcc ctcaaaaaga
     1321 ggcgagccct gctgcaaaga ccaaagagac acgttctgta gaagagatcg ctccagatcc
     1381 ctcagaggct aagcgtcctg agccaccctc gacatccact ttgaaacaag ttactaaagt
     1441 ggattgtcct gtttgcgggg ttaacattcc agaaagtcac attaataagc atttagacag
     1501 ctgtttatca cgcgaagaga agaaggaaag cctcagaagt tctgttcaca aaaggaagcc
     1561 gctgcccaaa actgtataca atgcccaatg cgatgctttg catcctaaat cagctgctga
     1621 aatagttcaa gaaatcgaaa atatagagaa gactaggatg cgtcttgaag ctagtaaact
     1681 caatgaaagt gtaatggttt ttacaaagga ccaaacagaa aaggaaatag atgaaatcca
     1741 cagtaaatat cgtaaaaaac ataagagtga atttcagctt ctggtggatc aggctagaaa
     1801 aggatacaag aaaattgctg gaatgtcaca aaaaacagta acaataacaa aagaagatga
     1861 atctacagaa aagctatctt ctgtatgcat gggacaggaa gataatatga cctcagtaac
     1921 aaaccacttt tctcaatcaa agctggactc cccagaggaa ttggaacctg acagagaaga
     1981 ggattcttct agctgtattg atattcaaga agttctttct tcatcagaat cagattcatg
     2041 caatagttcc agttcagaca tcataagaga tcttttagaa gaagaggaag cctgggaagc
     2101 atcacataaa aacgatcttc aagacacaga aataagtcca agacagaatc gccgcacaag
     2161 agccgctgaa agtgctgaga ttgaaccaag aaacaagcgt aaaagggatt aagaattctg
     2221 cagatatcca gcacagtggc ggccgctcga gtctagaggg cccgtttaaa cccgctgatc
     2281 agcctcgact gtgccttcta gttgccagcc atctgttgtt tgcccctccc ccgtgccttc
     2341 cttgaccctg gaaggtgcca ctcccactgt cctttcctaa taaaatgagg aaattgcatc
     2401 gcattgtctg agtaggtgtc attctattct ggggggtggg gtggggcagg acagcaaggg
     2461 ggaggattgg gaagacaata gcaggcatgc tggggatgcg gtgggctcta tggcttctga
     2521 ggcggaaaga accagctggg gctctagggg gtatccccnn nnnnnnnnnn nnnnnnnnnn
     2581 nnnnnnnnnn nnnnnnnnnn nnnnnnnnnn nnnnnnnnnn nnnnnnnnnn nnnnnnnnnn
     2641 nnnnnnnnnn nnnnnnnnnn nnnnnnnnnn nnnnnnnnnn nncnnnnnnn nnnnnnnnnn
     2701 nnnnnnnnnn nnnnnnnnnn nnnnnnnnnn nnnnnnnnnn nnnnnnnnnn nnnnnnnnnn
     2761 nnnnnnnnnn nnnnannnnn nnnnnnnnnn nnnnnnnnnn nnnnnnnnnn nnnnnnnnnn
     2821 nnnncctttg acgttggagt ccacgttctt taatagtgga ctcttgttcc aaactggaac
     2881 aacactcaac cctatctcgg tctattcttt tgatttataa gggattttgc cgatttcggc
     2941 ctattggtta aaaaatgagc tgatttaaca aaaatttaac gcgaattaat tctgtggaat
     3001 gtgtgtcagt tagggtgtgg aaagtcccca ggctccccag caggcagaag tatgcaaagc
     3061 atgcatctca attagtcagc aaccaggtgt ggaaagtccc caggctcccc agcaggcaga
     3121 agtatgcaaa gcatgcatct caattagtca gcaaccatag tcccgcccct aactccgccc
     3181 atcccgcccc taactccgcc cagttccgcc cattctccgc cccatggctg actaattttt
     3241 tttatttatg cagaggccga ggccgcctct gcctctgagc tattccagaa gtagtgagga
     3301 ggcttttttg gaggcctagg cttttgcaaa aagctcccgg gagcttgtat atccattttc
     3361 ggatctgatc aagagacagg atgaggatcg tttcgcatga ttgaacaaga tggattgcac
     3421 gcaggttctc cggccgcttg ggtggagagg ctattcggct atgactgggc acaacagaca
     3481 atcggctgct ctgatgccgc cgtgttccgg ctgtcagcgc aggggcgccc ggttcttttt
     3541 gtcaagaccg acctgtccgg tgccctgaat gaactgcagg acgaggcagc gcggctatcg
     3601 tggctggcca cgacgggcgt tccttgcgca gctgtgctcg acgttgtcac tgaagcggga
     3661 agggactggc tgctattggg cgaagtgccg gggcaggatc tcctgtcatc tcaccttgct
     3721 cctgccgaga aagtatccat catggctgat gcaatgcggc ggctgcatac gcttgatccg
     3781 gctacctgcc cattcgacca ccaagcgaaa catcgcatcg agcgagcacg tactcggatg
     3841 gaagccggtc ttgtcgatca ggatgatctg gacgaagagc atcaggggct cgcgccagcc
     3901 gaactgttcg ccaggctcaa ggcgcgcatg cccgacggcg aggatctcgt cgtgacccat
     3961 ggcgatgcct gcttgccgaa tatcatggtg gaaaatggcc gcttttctgg attcatcgac
     4021 tgtggccggc tgggtgtggc ggaccgctat caggacatag cgttggctac ccgtgatatt
     4081 gctgaagagc ttggcggcga atgggctgac cgcttcctcg tgctttacgg tatcgccgct
     4141 cccgattcgc agcgcatcgc cttctatcgc cttcttgacg agttcttctg agcgggactc
     4201 tggggttcga aatgaccgac caagcgacgc ccaacctgcc atcacgagat ttcgattcca
     4261 ccgccgcctt ctatgaaagg ttgggcttcg gaatcgtttt ccgggacgcc ggctggatga
     4321 tcctccagcg cggggatctc atgctggagt tcttcgccca ccccaacttg tttattgcag
     4381 cttataatgg ttacaaataa agcaatagca tcacaaattt cacaaataaa gcattttttt
     4441 cactgcattc tagttgtggt ttgtccaaac tcatcaatgt atcttatcat gtctgtatac
     4501 cgtcgacctc tagctagagc ttggcgtaat catggtcata gctgtttcct gtgtgaaatt
     4561 gttatccgct cacaattcca cacaacatac gagccggaag cataaagtgt aaagcctggg
     4621 gtgcctaatg agtgagctaa ctcacattaa ttgcgttgcg ctcactgccc gctttccagt
     4681 cgggaaacct gtcgtgccag ctgcattaat gaatcggcca acgcgcgggg agaggcggtt
     4741 tgcgtattgg gcgctcttcc gcttcctcgc tcactgactc gctgcgctcg gtcgttcggc
     4801 tgcggcgagc ggtatcagct cactcaaagg cggtaatacg gttatccaca gaatcagggg
     4861 ataacgcagg aaagaacatg tgagcaaaag gccagcaaaa ggccaggaac cgtaaaaagg
     4921 ccgcgttgct ggcgtttttc cataggctcc gcccccctga cgagcatcac aaaaatcgac
     4981 gctcaagtca gaggtggcga aacccgacag gactataaag ataccaggcg tttccccctg
     5041 gaagctccct cgtgcgctct cctgttccga ccctgccgct taccggatac ctgtccgcct
     5101 ttctcccttc gggaagcgtg gcgctttctc atagctcacg ctgtaggtat ctcagttcgg
     5161 tgtaggtcgt tcgctccaag ctgggctgtg tgcacgaacc ccccgttcag cccgaccgct
     5221 gcgccttatc cggtaactat cgtcttgagt ccaacccggt aagacacgac ttatcgccac
     5281 tggcagcagc cactggtaac aggattagca gagcgaggta tgtaggcagt gctacagagt
     5341 tcttgaagtg gtggcctaac tacggctaca ctagaagaac agtatttggt atctgcgctc
     5401 tgctgaagcc agttaccttc ggaaaaagag ttggtagctc ttgatccggc aaacaaacca
     5461 ccgctggtag cggtggtttt tttgtttgca agcagcagat tacgcgcaga aaaaaaggat
     5521 ctcaagaaga tcctttgatc ttttctacgg ggtctgacgc tcagtggaac gaaaactcac
     5581 gttaagggat tttggtcatg agattatcaa aaaggatctt cacctagatc cttttaaatt
     5641 aaaaatgaag ttttaaatca atctaaagta tatatgagta aacttggtct gacagttacc
     5701 aatgcttaat cagtgaggca cctatctcag cgatctgtct atttcgttca tccatagttg
     5761 cctgactccc cgtcgtgtag ataactacga tacgggaggg cttaccatct ggccccagtg
     5821 ctgcaatgat accgcgagac ccacgctcac cggctccaga tttatcagca ataaaccagc
     5881 cagccggaag ggccgagcgc agaagtggtc ctgcaacttt atccgcctcc atccagtcta
     5941 ttaattgttg ccgggaagct agagtaagta gttcgccagt taatagtttg cgcaacgttg
     6001 ttgccattgc tacaggcatc gtggtgtcac gctcgtcgtt tggtatggct tcattcagct
     6061 ccggttccca acgatcaagg cgagttacat gatcccccat gttgtgcaaa aaagcggtta
     6121 gctccttcgg tcctccgatc gttgtcagaa gtaagttggc cgcagtgtta tcactcatgg
     6181 ttatggcagc actgcataat tctcttactg tcatgccatc cgtaagatgc ttttctgtga
     6241 ctggtgagta ctcaaccaag tcattctgag aatagtgtat gcggcgaccg agttgctctt
     6301 gcccggcgtc aatacgggat aataccgcgc cacatagcag aactttaaaa gtgctcatca
     6361 ttggaaaacg ttcttcgggg cgaaaactct caaggatctt accgctgttg agatccagtt
     6421 cgatgtaacc cactcgtgca cccaactgat cttcagcatc ttttactttc accagcgttt
     6481 ctgggtgagc aaaaacagga aggcaaaatg ccgcaaaaaa gggaataagg gcgacacgga
     6541 aatgttgaat actcatactc ttcctttttc aatattattg aagcatttat cagggttatt
     6601 gtctcatgag cggatacata tttgaatgta tttagaaaaa taaacaaata ggggttccgc
     6661 gcacatttcc ccgaaaagtg ccacctgacg tcgacggatc gggagatctc ccgatcccct
     6721 atggtgcact ctcagtacaa tctgctctga tgccgcatag ttaagccagt atctgctccc
     6781 tgcttgtgtg ttggaggtcg ctgagtagtg cgcgagcaaa atttaagcta caacaaggca
     6841 aggcttgacc gacaattgca tgaagaatct gcttagggtt aggcgttttg cgctgcttcg
     6901 cg
//
